>Addgene plasmid #147095 | pT7-EGFP-C1-HsXRN1_1597-1706_O | depositor full sequence | sequence record 289542 | Full Sequence
TAGTTATTAATAGTAATCAATTACGGGGTCATTAGTTCATAGCCCATATATGGAGTTCCGCGTTACATAA
CTTACGGTAAATGGCCCGCCTGGCTGACCGCCCAACGACCCCCGCCCATTGACGTCAATAATGACGTATG
TTCCCATAGTAACGCCAATAGGGACTTTCCATTGACGTCAATGGGTGGAGTATTTACGGTAAACTGCCCA
CTTGGCAGTACATCAAGTGTATCATATGCCAAGTACGCCCCCTATTGACGTCAATGACGGTAAATGGCCC
GCCTGGCATTATGCCCAGTACATGACCTTATGGGACTTTCCTACTTGGCAGTACATCTACGTATTAGTCA
TCGCTATTACCATGGTGATGCGGTTTTGGCAGTACATCAATGGGCGTGGATAGCGGTTTGACTCACGGGG
ATTTCCAAGTCTCCACCCCATTGACGTCAATGGGAGTTTGTTTTGGCACCAAAATCAACGGGACTTTCCA
AAATGTCGTAACAACTCCGCCCCATTGACGCAAATGGGCGGTAGGCGTGTACGGTGGGAGGTCTATATAA
GCAGAGCTCTCTGGCTAACTAGAGAACCCACTGCTTACTGGCTTATCGAAATTAATACGACTCACTATAG
GGAGACCCAAGCTCTAGCGCTACCGGTCGCCACCATGGTGAGCAAGGGCGAGGAGCTGTTCACCGGGGTG
GTGCCCATCCTGGTCGAGCTGGACGGCGACGTAAACGGCCACAAGTTCAGCGTGTCCGGCGAGGGCGAGG
GCGATGCCACCTACGGCAAGCTGACCCTGAAGTTCATCTGCACCACCGGCAAGCTGCCCGTGCCCTGGCC
CACCCTCGTGACCACCCTGACCTACGGCGTGCAGTGCTTCAGCCGCTACCCCGACCACATGAAGCAGCAC
GACTTCTTCAAGTCCGCCATGCCCGAAGGCTACGTCCAGGAGCGCACCATCTTCTTCAAGGACGACGGCA
ACTACAAGACCCGCGCCGAGGTGAAGTTCGAGGGCGACACCCTGGTGAACCGCATCGAGCTGAAGGGCAT
CGACTTCAAGGAGGACGGCAACATCCTGGGGCACAAGCTGGAGTACAACTACAACAGCCACAACGTCTAT
ATCATGGCCGACAAGCAGAAGAACGGCATCAAGGTGAACTTCAAGATCCGCCACAACATCGAGGACGGCA
GCGTGCAGCTCGCCGACCACTACCAGCAGAACACCCCCATCGGCGACGGCCCCGTGCTGCTGCCCGACAA
CCACTACCTGAGCACCCAGTCCGCCCTGAGCAAAGACCCCAACGAGAAGCGCGATCACATGGTCCTGCTG
GAGTTCGTGACCGCCGCCGGGATCACTCTCGGCATGGACGAGCTGTACAAGTCCGGACTCAGATCTCGAG
CTCAAGCTTCGAATTCTGCAGTCGACGGTGTGCACAATCAGTTTATACCTCTGCAGGTTACTAAAAAAAG
GGTTGCAAACAAAAAGAACTTTGAGAATAAGGAAGCCCAGAGTTCTCAAGCCACTCCAGTTCAGACTAGC
CAGCCAGATTCTTCCAACATTGTCAAAGTAAGTCCACGGGAGAGCTCATCAGCTTCTTTGAAGTCCTCTC
CGATTGCTCAACCTGCATCTTCTTTTCAAGTTGAAACTGCCTCTCAAGGCCATAGTATATCTCACCATAA
GTCAACACCAATCTCTTCTTCAAGAAGAAAATCAAGAAAACTGGCTGTTAATTTTGGTGTTTCTAAACCT
TCTGAGTAAGGATCCACCGGATCTAGATAACTGATCATAATCAGCCATACCACATTTGTAGAGGTTTTAC
TTGCTTTAAAAAACCTCCCACACCTCCCCCTGAACCTGAAACATAAAATGAATGCAATTGTTGTTGTTAA
CTTGTTTATTGCAGCTTATAATGGTTACAAATAAAGCAATAGCATCACAAATTTCACAAATAAAGCATTT
TTTTCACTGCATTCTAGTTGTGGTTTGTCCAAACTCATCAATGTATCTTAACGCGTAAATTGTAAGCGTT
AATATTTTGTTAAAATTCGCGTTAAATTTTTGTTAAATCAGCTCATTTTTTAACCAATAGGCCGAAATCG
GCAAAATCCCTTATAAATCAAAAGAATAGACCGAGATAGGGT
[37 nt withheld, positions 2143-2179]
AAAGAACGTGGACTCCAACGTCAAAGG
[49 nt withheld, positions 2207-2255]
T
[91 nt withheld, positions 2257-2347]
G
[124 nt withheld, positions 2349-2472]
CAGGTGGCACTTTTCGGGGAAATGTGCGCGGAACCCCTATTTGTTTATTTTTCTAAATACATTCAAATAT
GTATCCGCTCATGAGACAATAACCCTGATAAATGCTTCAATAATATTGAAAAAGGAAGAGTCCTGAGGCG
GAAAGAACCAGCTGTGGAATGTGTGTCAGTTAGGGTGTGGAAAGTCCCCAGGCTCCCCAGCAGGCAGAAG
TATGCAAAGCATGCATCTCAATTAGTCAGCAACCAGGTGTGGAAAGTCCCCAGGCTCCCCAGCAGGCAGA
AGTATGCAAAGCATGCATCTCAATTAGTCAGCAACCATAGTCCCGCCCCTAACTCCGCCCATCCCGCCCC
TAACTCCGCCCAGTTCCGCCCATTCTCCGCCCCATGGCTGACTAATTTTTTTTATTTATGCAGAGGCCGA
GGCCGCCTCGGCCTCTGAGCTATTCCAGAAGTAGTGAGGAGGCTTTTTTGGAGGCCTAGGCTTTTGCAAA
GATCGATCAAGAGACAGGATGAGGATCGTTTCGCATGATTGAACAAGATGGATTGCACGCAGGTTCTCCG
GCCGCTTGGGTGGAGAGGCTATTCGGCTATGACTGGGCACAACAGACAATCGGCTGCTCTGATGCCGCCG
TGTTCCGGCTGTCAGCGCAGGGGCGCCCGGTTCTTTTTGTCAAGACCGACCTGTCCGGTGCCCTGAATGA
ACTGCAAGACGAGGCAGCGCGGCTATCGTGGCTGGCCACGACGGGCGTTCCTTGCGCAGCTGTGCTCGAC
GTTGTCACTGAAGCGGGAAGGGACTGGCTGCTATTGGGCGAAGTGCCGGGGCAGGATCTCCTGTCATCTC
ACCTTGCTCCTGCCGAGAAAGTATCCATCATGGCTGATGCAATGCGGCGGCTGCATACGCTTGATCCGGC
TACCTGCCCATTCGACCACCAAGCGAAACATCGCATCGAGCGAGCACGTACTCGGATGGAAGCCGGTCTT
GTCGATCAGGATGATCTGGACGAAGAGCATCAGGGGCTCGCGCCAGCCGAACTGTTCGCCAGGCTCAAGG
CGAGCATGCCCGACGGCGAGGATCTCGTCGTGACCCATGGCGATGCCTGCTTGCCGAATATCATGGTGGA
AAATGGCCGCTTTTCTGGATTCATCGACTGTGGCCGGCTGGGTGTGGCGGACCGCTATCAGGACATAGCG
TTGGCTACCCGTGATATTGCTGAAGAGCTTGGCGGCGAATGGGCTGACCGCTTCCTCGTGCTTTACGGTA
TCGCCGCTCCCGATTCGCAGCGCATCGCCTTCTATCGCCTTCTTGACGAGTTCTTCTGAGCGGGACTCTG
GGGTTCGAAATGACCGACCAAGCGACGCCCAACCTGCCATCACGAGATTTCGATTCCACCGCCGCCTTCT
ATGAAAGGTTGGGCTTCGGAATCGTTTTCCGGGACGCCGGCTGGATGATCCTCCAGCGCGGGGATCTCAT
GCTGGAGTTCTTCGCCCACCCTAGGGGGAGGCTAACTGAAACACGGAAGGAGACAATACCGGAAGGAACC
CGCGCTATGACGGCAATAAAAAGACAGAATAAAACGCACGGTGTTGGGTCGTTTGTTCATAAACGCGGGG
TTCGGTCCCAGGGCTGGCACTCTGTCGATACCCCACCGAGACCCCATTGGGGCCAATACGCCCGCGTTTC
TTCCTTTTCCCCACCCCACCCCCCAAGTTCGGGTGAAGGCCCAGGGCTCGCAGCCAACGTCGGGGCGGCA
GGCCCTGCCATAGCCTCAGGTTACTCATATATACTTTAGATTGATTTAAAACTTCATTTTTAATTTAAAA
GGATCTAGGTGAAGATCCTTTTTGATAATCTCATGACCAAAATCCCTTAACGTGAGTTTTCGTTCCACTG
AGCGTCAGACCCCGTAGAAAAGATCAAAGGATCTTCTTGAGATCCTTTTTTTCTGCGCGTAATCTGCTGC
TTGCAAACAAAAAAACCACCGCTACCAGCGGTGGTTTGTTTGCCGGATCAAGAGCTACCAACTCTTTTTC
CGAAGGTAACTGGCTTCAGCAGAGCGCAGATACCAAATACTGTCCTTCTAGTGTAGCCGTAGTTAGGCCA
CCACTTCAAGAACTCTGTAGCACCGCCTACATACCTCGCTCTGCTAATCCTGTTACCAGTGGCTGCTGCC
AGTGGCGATAAGTCGTGTCTTACCGGGTTGGACTCAAGACGATAGTTACCGGATAAGGCGCAGCGGTCGG
GCTGAACGGGGGGTTCGTGCACACAGCCCAGCTTGGAGCGAACGACCTACACCGAACTGAGATACCTACA
GCGTGAGCTATGAGAAAGCGCCACGCTTCCCGAAGGGAGAAAGGCGGACAGGTATCCGGTAAGCGGCAGG
GTCGGAACAGGAGAGCGCACGAGGGAGCTTCCAGGGGGAAACGCCTGGTATCTTTATAGTCCTGTCGGGT
TTCGCCACCTCTGACTTGAGCGTCGATTTTTGTGATGCTCGTCAGGGGGGCGGAGCCTATGGAAAAACGC
CAGCAACGCGGCCTTTTTACGGTTCCTGGCCTTTTGCTGGCCTTTTGCTCACATGTTCTTTCCTGCGTTA
TCCCCTGATTCTGTGGATAACCGTATTACCGCCATGCAT
Features (pLannotate 1.2.2; 17 found; start..end, strand, type, name):
     61..364     +  enhancer       CMV enhancer: human cytomegalovirus immediate early enhancer
    365..568     +  promoter       CMV promoter: human cytomegalovirus (CMV) immediate early promoter
    564..597     +  LTR            5' LTR (truncated) (fragment): truncated 5' long terminal repeat (LTR) from HIV-1
    613..631     +  promoter       T7 promoter: promoter for bacteriophage T7 RNA polymerase
    665..1381    +  CDS            EGFP: EGFP is a basic (constitutively fluorescent) green fluorescent protein published in 1996, derived from Aequorea victoria. It is reported to be a rapidly-maturing weak dimer with moderate acid sensitivity.
   1382..1429    +  misc_feature   MCS (fragment): multiple cloning site
   1427..1756    +  CDS            XRN1 (fragment): XRN1_HUMAN - Also known as SEP1. Experimental evidence at protein level: Swiss-Prot protein existence level 1. Major 5'-3' exoribonuclease involved in mRNA decay. Required for the 5'-3'-processing of the G4 tetraplex-containing DNA and RNA substrates. The kinetic of hydrolysis is faster for G4 RNA tetraplex than for G4 DNA tetraplex and monomeric RNA tetraplex. Binds to RNA and DNA (By similarity). Plays a role in replication-dependent histone mRNA degradation. May act as a tumor suppressor protein in osteogenic sarcoma (OGS). From Homo sapiens (Human).
   1782..1866    +  CDS            large T antigen (fragment): large T antigen from SV40 (simian virus 40)
   1889..2010    +  polyA_signal   SV40 poly(A) signal: SV40 polyadenylation signal
   2044..2472    -  rep_origin     f1 ori (sequence partly withheld): f1 bacteriophage origin of replication; arrow indicates direction of (+) strand synthesis
   2499..2603    +  promoter       AmpR promoter: bla
   2605..2962    +  promoter       SV40 promoter: SV40 enhancer and early promoter
   2997..3791    +  CDS            NeoR/KanR: aminoglycoside phosphotransferase from Tn5; aph(3')-II (or nptII); confers resistance to neomycin, kanamycin, and G418 (Geneticin®)
   3812..3964    +  CDS            ble (fragment): BLE_KLEPN - Experimental evidence at protein level: Swiss-Prot protein existence level 1. Binding protein with a strong affinity to the bleomycin family of antibiotics. Binds to CL990; an antimitotic-antibiotic compound. From Klebsiella pneumoniae.
   4023..4070    +  polyA_signal   HSV TK poly(A) signal: herpes simplex virus thymidine kinase polyadenylation signal (Cole and Stacy, 1985)
   4161..4177    -  polyA_signal   bGH poly(A) signal (fragment): bovine growth hormone polyadenylation signal
   4399..4987    +  rep_origin     ori: high-copy-number ColE1/pMB1/pBR322/pUC origin of replication
