[The description below was written by a language model from this plasmid's Addgene catalogue record and pLannotate feature annotations shown in this document.]
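Description:
pT7-EGFP-C1-HsXRN1_1597-1706_O is a 5.1 kb mammalian expression plasmid that produces a C-terminal fragment of human XRN1 (residues 1597–1706, numbered against the NCBI reference transcript cited by the depositor) fused to the C-terminus of EGFP. The catalogue lists the backbone as unknown, but the name and the annotated layout are consistent with an EGFP-C1-type vector to which a T7 promoter has been added. The CMV immediate-early enhancer and promoter drive transcription in mammalian cells. A bacteriophage T7 promoter sits just downstream, ahead of the EGFP coding sequence, and would in principle allow transcription by T7 RNA polymerase. EGFP is followed by a short remnant of the multiple cloning site, which serves as a linker into the XRN1 fragment, and the transcript ends at an SV40 polyadenylation signal.

The plasmid is propagated in E. coli at high copy from a ColE1/pUC-type origin, and an f1 origin is also present. Selection relies on a single Tn5 NeoR/KanR gene placed behind tandem bacterial (bla) and SV40 early promoters and terminated by an HSV TK poly(A) signal. This gives kanamycin resistance in bacteria and could give G418 resistance in transfected mammalian cells. Several short annotated fragments (HIV-1 LTR, SV40 large T antigen, ble, bGH poly(A)) appear to be incidental sequence matches or backbone remnants rather than functional elements.

XRN1 is the major cytoplasmic 5'-3' exoribonuclease in mRNA decay. The record states only mammalian expression as the purpose. A GFP-tagged fragment of this kind would suit localisation or interaction studies of this region of the protein.
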