Addgene plasmid #147095: pT7-EGFP-C1-HsXRN1_1597-1706_O
Purpose: Mammalian Expression of HsXRN1_1597-1706
Depositing lab: Elisa Izaurralde. Depositing organization: Max Planck Institute for Developmental Biology.
Backbone
  Vector backbone: Unknown
  Vector type: Mammalian Expression
Growth in bacteria
  Bacterial resistance: Kanamycin, 50 μg/mL
  Growth temperature: 37°C
  Growth strain: DH5alpha
  Copy number: High Copy
Gene/Insert
  Gene/Insert name: HsXRN1_1597-1706
  Species: H. sapiens (human)
  Entrez Gene: XRN1 (a.k.a. SEP1)
  Cloning method: Unknown
Terms and licenses: Academic/Nonprofit Terms; Industry Terms: Not Available to Industry
Depositor comments: sequence given by NCBI : NM_019001.3. Plasmids from this collection were made available to the research community and donated after the lab closed. Please note that the sequence provided by the depositing laboratory may be theoretical/predicted or based on Sanger sequencing results. There may be discrepancies between sequencing results obtained by Addgene and the depositor sequence. If an Addgene verified sequence is not available, please contact before placing your order to request that our lab fully sequence the plasmid.
How to cite: pT7-EGFP-C1-HsXRN1_1597-1706_O was a gift from Elisa Izaurralde (Addgene plasmid # 147095 ; http://n2t.net/addgene:147095 ; RRID:Addgene_147095)
